LOCUS       Exported 781 bp ds-DNA linear SYN 05-JUN-2021
DEFINITION  synthetic linear DNA
ACCESSION   .
VERSION     .
KEYWORDS    pDUET-ctCPR-nAMO
SOURCE      synthetic DNA construct
  ORGANISM  synthetic DNA construct
REFERENCE   1 (bases 1 to 781)
  AUTHORS   Chang MC, Eachus RA, Trieu W, Ro DK, Keasling JD
  TITLE     Engineering Escherichia coli for production of functionalized
            terpenoids using plant P450s.
  JOURNAL   Nat Chem Biol. 2007 May . 3(5):274-7.
  PUBMED    17438551
REFERENCE   2 (bases 1 to 781)
  AUTHORS   .
  TITLE     Direct Submission
  JOURNAL   Exported Jun 5, 2021 from SnapGene Server 1.1.58
            http://www.snapgene.com
FEATURES             Location/Qualifiers
     source          1..781
                     /organism="synthetic DNA construct"
                     /mol_type="other DNA"
ORIGIN
        1 tcagtctttc tttggcatcg tggctccaga gctctcggnn nnnnncnatc tggtcatagc
       61 tcacaccatt ggggagtttc cagttgaaat gatatagtat attagcgagc gggagctgca
      121 cgttagctaa accaagtgcg gctccaggac acatccttct cccagctcca aacggaagat
      181 actcgtattc tgcacccatg acagttgcag aactattttc aaatcgttca gggatgaaag
      241 cttcagcgtc tttccaatat tcagggtccc tatttatcgc aaagacgttg acaataagtt
      301 tggtcttatt gggtatgttg tatccagcca aattgactgg ttggcggcac tctcttggca
      361 gaaccaaggg tagtggaggg tgcaacctca atgtttcttt gattaccatg ttcaagtagc
      421 ttagttcttg aatgtcttcc tcatggatct tttcttttcc gttcaatgct ttcctcaatt
      481 ccgcttgtac tttctccatt gctttcggac actttatgag ttccgaaatc gcccattcga
      541 ttgnggatga ggaagtgtct gtgcctgctc caaacatatc caaaatgatg gctttaatgt
      601 tatcagatgt nnnnnngaat tcagcactgt ctttngagcc ttaaaagaac atcgaggagt
      661 gtctcgnnag ntttactggn aggtgttaac agtatgctca gctacanngn tatcgannaa
      721 attatcgatc tttttgcgan gctagttaac nnagctctct ngcccnaaag angatgaaga
      781 a
//
