>Addgene plasmid #20110 | pDUET-ctCPR-nAMO | addgene partial sequence | sequence record 25785 | T7 5'-TAATACGACTCACTATAGGG-3'
NNNNNNANNTTCCCCTCTTAGTAATTATGTTTATATTTAAAAGAGATATATATCTTGGCACTGGCTAACT
GGATGTGTCTCTCACCGACCACCTCCATTGCGCTTGCGCTGCCCTTTCGCTCATATCCAGTTTCTGGACC
CGCCCCAAATCCCCGGCTTCCTGCTTCCTGANCTGGGCGGCTTCCCATTATTGGCTGTCTACCCTGTTGA
NTGCAACAACAACACTCCGCGGCTGTACGGATTCCACACTGACGCCTGGAACTTTGACGCATTCACACCG
TGTCGAGATCCGCACTCCCGCGTCGGCCTCTCCAATATGGGCGCGGAATACTCTGACTACGACCGACACT
ACCTCTGCTACCTCGCCCAAGACTTCCTGTGGTGCTATTGCTTGATCTCACACTGCGAATGTTGTTCTTG
CGACTTATGGTAAGAATTGCAGGCGTGTATGAAAAATTAGGCTGATGCACCGTTCGACCTGAAATACACC
GTTTTCGTTCCGGGCAACTCCACCTATGAATTGTTGGAATTTGGTTCACGAGATTTTGACTTCCTGCTGT
CGGAGACCGGTGGTGATCTTCTTAGCGNGTTTTCCTGTTGGTTANGACGATACTGATACTATGNACGATT
AGNACATGGATCAAAGACACAAAANANTCAATGATNAAAAANNNTTTTTTTTNGAAGAAGGGNNNTNTNN
NNNNACCATATNTTTACCTTGACTGAGTTNCTTGCTTCNNCTTNCGGGGCATGAGCNNNTGTTTCTATGG
GGCNNTCGNAAAAAGAANNAAAATNTNTANNCAGAGANNNNTGGNNNN
