[The description below was written by a language model from this plasmid's Addgene catalogue record and the feature table of its GenBank file.]
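Description:
pDUET-ctCPR-nAMO is a bacterial co-expression plasmid built on the pETDuet-1 backbone, a roughly 5.4 kb vector designed to express two open reading frames from one plasmid in Escherichia coli. It is selected with ampicillin and is catalogued as low copy. The pETDuet-1 design generally provides two separate cloning sites, each under a T7lac promoter, together with a lacI gene and a ColE1-type origin. These elements are not annotated in the record for this construct, so their presence, and which gene occupies which site, can only be inferred from the backbone name.

The payload is a pair of genes: a cytochrome P450 reductase (CPR) from the yeast Candida tropicalis, and the native form of amorphadiene oxidase (AMO) from the plant Artemisia annua. AMO is a plant P450 that oxidises the sesquiterpene amorphadiene, and P450s of this class depend on a reductase partner to deliver electrons, which is why the two are supplied together. The "n" in the name denotes the native AMO. The record does not state insert sizes, tags or codon optimisation; the inserts were introduced by restriction enzyme cloning.

The plasmid is classed as a synthetic biology tool and comes from work on engineering E. coli to produce functionalised terpenoids using plant P450s, where it would provide the oxidation step and its redox partner. The sequence record held for it is a 781 bp partial fragment carrying no annotated features, so it neither confirms nor adds to the catalogue description.
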