Addgene plasmid #20110: pDUET-ctCPR-nAMO
Depositing lab: Jay Keasling. Depositing organization: University of California, Berkeley. Publication: Engineering Escherichia coli for production of functionalized terpenoids using plant P450s. Chang MC, Eachus RA, Trieu W, Ro DK, Keasling JD. Nat Chem Biol. 2007 May . 3(5):274-7. 10.1038/nchembio875 PubMed 17438551.
Backbone
  Vector backbone: pETDuet-1
  Backbone manufacturer: Novagen
  Backbone size w/o insert (bp): 5420
  Vector type: Bacterial Expression, Synthetic Biology
Growth in bacteria
  Bacterial resistance: Ampicillin, 100 μg/mL
  Growth temperature: 37°C
  Growth strain: DH5alpha
  Copy number: Low Copy
Gene/Insert
  Gene/Insert name: p450 reductase and native Amorphadiene oxidase (alt name: CPR and AMO)
  Species: C. tropicalis and A. annua
  Cloning method: Restriction Enzyme
  Sequencing primers: 5′ n/a
Terms and licenses: Academic/Nonprofit Terms; Industry Terms: Not Available to Industry
How to cite: pDUET-ctCPR-nAMO was a gift from Jay Keasling (Addgene plasmid # 20110 ; http://n2t.net/addgene:20110 ; RRID:Addgene_20110)
